>Addgene plasmid #147664 | pAc5.1B-EGFP-DmPAN3-M651FP652G_U | depositor full sequence | sequence record 290111 | Full Sequence
CTTCAAGGAATTAATTCTATATTCTAAAAACACAAATGATACTTCTAAAAAAAATCATGAATGGCATCAA
CTCTGAATCAAATCTTTGCAGATGCACCTACTTCTCATTTCCACTGTCACATCATTTTTCCAGATCTCGC
TGCCTGTTATGTGGCCCACAAACCAAGACACGTTTTATGGCCATTAAAGCTGGCTGATCGTCGCCAAACA
CCAAATACATATCAATATGTACATTCGAGAAAGAAGCGATCAAAGAAGCGTCTTCGGGCGAGTAGGAGAA
TGCGGAGGAGAAGGAGAACGAGCTGATCTAGTATCTCTCCACAATCCAATGCCAACTGACCAACTGGCCA
TATTCGGAGCAATTTGAAGCCAATTTCCATCGCCTGGCGATCGCTCCATTCTTGGCTATATGTTTTTCAC
CGTTCCCGGGGCCATTTTCAAAGACTCGTCGGTAAGATAAGATTGTGTCACTCGCTGTCTCTCTTCATTT
GTCGAAGAATGCTGAGGAATTTCGCGATGACGTCGGCGAGTATTTTGAAGAATGAGAATAATTTGTATTT
ATACGAAAATCAGTTAGTGGAATTTTCTACAAAAACATGTTATCTATAGATAATTTTGTTGCAAAATATG
TTGACTATGACAAAGATTGTATGTATATACCTTTAATGTATTCTCATTTTCTTATGTATTTATAATGGCA
ATGATGATACTGATGATATTTTAAGATGATGCCAGACCACAGGCTGATTTCTGCGTCTTTTGCCGAACGC
AGTGCATGTGCGGTTGTTGTTTTTTGGAATAGTTTCAATTTTCGGACTGTCCGCTTTGATTTCAGTTTCT
TGGCTTATTCAAAAAGCAAAGTAAAGCCAAAAAAGCGAGATGGCAATACCAAATGCGGCAAAACGGTAGT
GGAAGGAAAGGGGTGCGGGGCAGCGGAAGGAAGGGTGGGGCGGGGCGTGGCGGGGTCTGTGGCTGGGCGC
GACGTCACCGACGTTGGAGCCACTCCTTTGACCATGTGTGCGTGTGTGTATTATTCGTGTCTCGCCACTC
GCCGGTTGTTTTTTTCTTTTTATCTCGCTCTCTCTAGCGCCATCTCGTACGCATGCTCAACGCACCGCAT
GTTGCCGTGTCCTTTATGCGTCATTTTGGCTCGAAATAGGCAATTATTTAAACAAAGATTAGTCAACGAA
AACGCTAAAATAAATAAGTCTACAATATGGTTACTTATTGCCATGTGTGTGCAGCCAACGATAGCAACAA
AAGCAACAACACAGTGGCTTTCCCTCTTTCACTTTTTGTTTGCAAGCGCGTGCGAGCAAGACGGCACGAC
CGGCAAACGCAATTACGCTGACAAAGAGCAGACGAAGTTTTGGCCGAAAAACATCAAGGCGCCTGATACG
AATGCATTTGCAATAACAATTGCGATATTTAATATTGTTTATGAAGCTGTTTGACTTCAAAACACACAAA
AAAAAAAATAAAACAAATTATTTGAAAGAGAATTAGGAATCGGACAGCTTATCGTTACGGGCTAACAGCA
CACCGAGACGAAATAGCTTACCTGACGTCACAGCCTCTGGAAGAACTGCCGCCAAGCAGAGAGAGAGAGA
AAAAGAGGGAGAGCAGCTTAGACCGCATGTGCTTGTGTGTGAGGCGTCTCTCTCTTCGTCTCCTGTTTGC
GCAAACGCATAGACTGCACTGAGAAAATCGATTACCTATTTTTTATGAATGAATATTTGCACTATTACTA
TTCAAAACTATTAAGATAGCAATCACATTCAATAGCCAAATACTATACCACCTGAGCGATGCAACGAAAT
GATCAATTTGAGCAAAAATGCTGCATATTTAGGACGGCATCATTATAGAAATGCTTCTTGCTGTGTACTT
TTCTCTCGTCTGGCAGCTGTTTCGCCGTTATTGTTAAAACCGGCTTAAGTTAGGTGTGTTTTCTACGACT
AGTGATGCCCCTACTAGAAGATGTGTGTTGCACAAATGTCCCTGAATAACCAATTTGAAGTGCAGATAGC
AGTAAACGTAAGCTAATATGAATATTATTTAACTGTAATGTTTTAATATCGCTGGACATTACTAATAAAC
CCACTATAAACACATGTACATATGTATGTTTTGGCATACAATGAGTAGTTGGGGAAAAAATGTGTAAAAG
CACCGTGACCATCACAGCATAAAGATAACCAGCTGAAGTATCGAATATGAGTAACCCCCAAATTGAATCA
CATGCCGCAACTGATAGGACCCATGGAAGTACACTCTTCATGGCGATATACAAGACACACACAAGCACGA
ACACCCAGTTGCGGAGGAAATTCTCCGTAAATGAAAACCCAATCGGCGAACAATTCATACCCATATATGG
TAAAAGTTTTGAACGCGACTTGAGAGCGGAGAGCATTGCGGCTGATAAGGTTTTAGCGCTAAGCGGGCTT
TATAAAACGGGCTGCGGGACCAGTTTTCATATCACTACCGTTTGAGTTCTTGTGCTGTGTGGATACTCCT
CCCGACACAAAGCCGCTCCATCAGCCAGCAGTCGTCTAATCCAGAGACCCCGGATCGGGGTACCAACATG
GTGAGCAAGGGCGAGGAGCTGTTCACCGGGGTGGTGCCCATCCTGGTCGAGCTGGACGGCGACGTAAACG
GCCACAAGTTCAGCGTGTCCGGCGAGGGCGAGGGCGATGCCACCTACGGCAAGCTGACCCTGAAGTTCAT
CTGCACCACCGGCAAGCTGCCCGTGCCCTGGCCCACCCTCGTGACCACCCTGACCTACGGCGTGCAGTGC
TTCAGCCGCTACCCCGACCACATGAAGCAGCACGACTTCTTCAAGTCCGCCATGCCCGAAGGCTACGTCC
AGGAGCGCACCATCTTCTTCAAGGACGACGGCAACTACAAGACCCGCGCCGAGGTGAAGTTCGAGGGCGA
CACCCTGGTGAACCGCATCGAGCTGAAGGGCATCGACTTCAAGGAGGACGGCAACATCCTGGGGCACAAG
CTGGAGTACAACTACAACAGCCACAACGTCTATATCATGGCCGACAAGCAGAAGAACGGCATCAAGGTGA
ACTTCAAGATCCGCCACAACATCGAGGACGGCAGCGTGCAGCTCGCCGACCACTACCAGCAGAACACCCC
CATCGGCGACGGCCCCGTGCTGCTGCCCGACAACCACTACCTGAGCACCCAGTCCGCCCTGAGCAAAGAC
CCCAACGAGAAGCGCGATCACATGGTCCTGCTGGAGTTCGTGACCGCCGCCGGGATCACTCTCGGCATGG
ACGAGCTGTACAAGCCAAGCTTGAATTCTATGTGCTCGACTTATGGACTCTTATCTTTTGAGTTTTCAGA
TACGGCTGCTATGGATCCAATTTTCTTCTCGCCAACGAATGGAATACCGTCAGAGAGTAAACTCGCCACT
TATATGAATCGACAGAATGTCGCCACACCGAGCGGTTATGGGCTGAATAACGGGTTCTCACTACTTAATT
TGGATTCGCCCCTAAATAAAAAGTCCCAGGTCACGCCGCAGTCGCCCGAGTTCATTCCAACGCGCCTTGG
CTCGACGCCCAACTTCTATGCACCATATCACAACGCGCCCATGCAATTAAGTAATGGGCTCAATGGCGTC
AATGGGTTAACAGCCGCCGCAGCAGCAGCAGCAGCAGCCGCCGCCGCCGCCGCAGCAGCAGTTCCCTCCT
CCACGTCATCGGCGTCCTCCGCCTCGGTGACCATCAGCAAAACGGCCAACGGTGGCGCCTCCATGCTCGC
CCTGCAAAAGACCGCATCCATCGCCTCTGTAACCATCGCACAACAGCAGCCACAGCATCCACAGAAACAG
CAACAGCATCCGCCGTCGGTGGGCGGAGGAGCTGTGTCCGCCGCCTCCGCCCCCATTGCCATTAGTGGCG
CTCCACCGAATCCCGCCGCAGCTCCGTTCGTCAGCAGCATGTCCGCTCAGACGCCGCTCAAGGGGAGGGG
CGCCATGATGCGCCAGGAATCACCAACGGCAGCCATGATTTCGGGCGCAGGGCCAGGTGAGAAGTCGCCA
CCGCACGGGATGACGCCGCACGGAGCATCGCCCATACCATCAGCGCTGCCCACCAGCGTGCACCAGGAGA
ACGTAGGCGGCACCATATACTTCTATCCGACTGCCAACGCACAGAACAGCCAGCCCGTCGTCAATTCCAT
GGTGGTGGATGGAACGCATCCGGCTCTCCATGGCGTGAGTGCTGTGGCGCCGATGAGTGCGGGCGTTCCG
GCGGCCATGATGTACACGGGGCATGTGTATCCGGGACCGTCCTCCAACGTGGTCACCATGCAGCCAAAGA
CGCTGCTGGAGTCGGCCTTCTTTATGCCCGACGAGATGCGCGCCGAAGTCCTCGCCCGCAACGAGATCTC
TAACCTGATCATGGACGCAGCGGAGGCTGCGCAGCACGCTCTACCGCTGGAGGTGGAGAACTACCATGCC
CTGTATCCACTGGAACCGCCGGCGCAGCCGTTGCACGCCAAGCTCACGTTCCCCGCCACCACTTATAGGG
CCACGCACAACACGACGGGCTACAAGTACTGCCTGCGAAGAATACATGGTTTCCGCCTGCAGTCGACCAA
GTGCATGACGCTGGTGGAGATGTGGAAGAAGCTGCAGCACACGAATGTGGTACAACTGCGTGAGGTGTTC
ACGACGAAAGCATTTGGTGATAACTCTTTAGTATTAGTGTACGACTATCATCCCGGCTCACAAACATTAC
TGGCCAAATACTTCACTCCGGCGCCAGAGACCAACGGGTACACTGATCCATTCCAAGGCGAGGCCCGCCC
CTTCAGTCATAAGAGTAACATGCAGCGAACGAGCAATGGACCGCTGCTACCGGAGGCCACCATCTGGTCG
ATCATCATGCAGCTGACCGCCGGCTTAAAAGCCATCCACCATGCCGGTCTTGCCTGCAAGGTTCTGGATC
CCACAAAGATTATAGTGACGGGCAAGCGTGTACGGTTTAGCTCATGCTGCATTTCGGATATAACGCAATT
CGATCCGAATGCATCCAATCCCTTGGCGCTGGTTAATATGCATCAGCAGGACGATCTGACCGCTTTGGGT
CGCTTAGTATTAGCTTTGGCCTGCCGCTGTCTTCAATCCGTGCAACGCGACAATGTCCAGTCCAGCATCG
ATATGGTCACGCGAAACTACTCCACCGATCTGCGAAACTTTATTGTTTACCTCTTCACCACCAATAATCG
TCGCTCCGTGACCGACCTGTTCGGTATGATTGGTGCCCGCTTCTATACGCAACTGGATGCACTGCAGAGC
AAAATTGATATGCAGGAGGACGAGTTGGCCAAGGAGATGGAGAACGGGCGGTTATATCGCATTTTGGTCA
AACTTAATAGCATCAACGAGCGACCCGACTTTAATCTGGACTGCACTTGGTCTGAGACTGGTGATAGATA
CATGTTGAAATTATTCCGTGATTATTTGTTCCATTCCGTCACTGAGGATGGCCGGCCCTGGCTAGATCAC
GCACACATTGTACAATGCCTCAACAAGCTGGATGCTGGCTCCATAGAGCGCGTGCAACTGATGTCCCGCG
ACGAGCAATCGGTACTCATCGTCTCCTATGCTGAACTCAAGAATTGTCTGGAGAACGCCTTCTCCGAACT
GATGTCAAGTGCGGCCAACTGAGCGGCCGCTCGAGTCTAGAGGGCCCGCGGTTCGAAGGTAAGCCTATCC
CTAACCCTCTCCTCGGTCTCGATTCTACGCGTACCGGTCATCATCACCATCACCATTGAGTTTAAACCCG
CTGATCAGCCTCGACTGTGCCTTCTAAGGCCTGAGCTCGCTGATCAGCCTCGATCGAGGATCCAGACATG
ATAAGATACATTGATGAGTTTGGACAAACCACAACTAGAATGCAGTGAAAAAAATGCTTTATTTGTGAAA
TTTGTGATGCTATTGCTTTATTTGTAACCATTATAAGCTGCAATAAACAAGTTAACAACAACAATTGCAT
TCATTTTATGTTTCAGGTTCAGGGGGAGGTGTGGGAGGTTTTTTAAAGCAAGTAAAACCTCTACAAATGT
GGTATGGCTGATTATGATCAGTCGACCGATGCCCTTGAGAGCCTTCAACCCAGTCAGCTCCTTCCGGTGG
GCGCGGGGCATGACTATCGTCGCCGCACTTATGACTGTCTTCTTTATCATGCAACTCGTAGGACAGGTGC
CGGCAGCGCTCTGGGTCATTTTCGGCGAGGACCGCTTTCGCTGGAGCGCGACGATGATCGGCCTGTCGCT
TGCGGTATTCGGAATCTTGCACGCCCTCGCTCAAGCCTTCGTCACTGGTCCCGCCACCAAACGTTTCGGC
GAGAAGCAGGCCATTATCGCCGGCATGGCGGCCGACGCGCTGGGCTACGTCTTGCTGGCGTTCGCGACGC
GAGGCTGGATGGCCTTCCCCATTATGATTCTTCTCGCTTCCGGCGGCATCGGGATGCCCGCGTTGCAGGC
CATGCTGTCCAGGCAGGTAGATGACGACCATCAGGGACAGCTTCAAGGATCGCTCGCGGCTCTTACCAGC
CAGCAAAAGGCCAGGAACCGTAAAAAGGCCGCGTTGCTGGCGTTTTTCCATAGGCTCCGCCCCCCTGACG
AGCATCACAAAAATCGACGCTCAAGTCAGAGGTGGCGAAACCCGACAGGACTATAAAGATACCAGGCGTT
TCCCCCTGGAAGCTCCCTCGTGCGCTCTCCTGTTCCGACCCTGCCGCTTACCGGATACCTGTCCGCCTTT
CTCCCTTCGGGAAGCGTGGCGCTTTCTCAATGCTCACGCTGTAGGTATCTCAGTTCGGTGTAGGTCGTTC
GCTCCAAGCTGGGCTGTGTGCACGAACCCCCCGTTCAGCCCGACCGCTGCGCCTTATCCGGTAACTATCG
TCTTGAGTCCAACCCGGTAAGACACGACTTATCGCCACTGGCAGCAGCCACTGGTAACAGGATTAGCAGA
GCGAGGTATGTAGGCGGTGCTACAGAGTTCTTGAAGTGGTGGCCTAACTACGGCTACACTAGAAGGACAG
TATTTGGTATCTGCGCTCTGCTGAAGCCAGTTACCTTCGGAAAAAGAGTTGGTAGCTCTTGATCCGGCAA
ACAAACCACCGCTGGTAGCGGTGGTTTTTTTGTTTGCAAGCAGCAGATTACGCGCAGAAAAAAAGGATCT
CAAGAAGATCCTTTGATCTTTTCTACGGGGTCTGACGCTCAGTGGAACGAAAACTCACGTTAAGGGATTT
TGGTCATGAGATTATCAAAAAGGATCTTCACCTAGATCCTTTTAAATTAAAAATGAAGTTTTAAATCAAT
CTAAAGTATATATGAGTAAACTTGGTCTGACAGTTACCAATGCTTAATCAGTGAGGCACCTATCTCAGCG
ATCTGTCTATTTCGTTCATCCATAGTTGCCTGACTCCCCGTCGTGTAGATAACTACGATACGGGAGGGCT
TACCATCTGGCCCCAGTGCTGCAATGATACCGCGAGACCCACGCTCACCGGCTCCAGATTTATCAGCAAT
AAACCAGCCAGCCGGAAGGGCCGAGCGCAGAAGTGGTCCTGCAACTTTATCCGCCTCCATCCAGTCTATT
AATTGTTGCCGGGAAGCTAGAGTAAGTAGTTCGCCAGTTAATAGTTTGCGCAACGTTGTTGCCATTGCTG
CAGGCATCGTGGTGTCACGCTCGTCGTTTGGTATGGCTTCATTCAGCTCCGGTTCCCAACGATCAAGGCG
AGTTACATGATCCCCCATGTTGTGCAAAAAAGCGGTTAGCTCCTTCGGTCCTCCGATCGTTGTCAGAAGT
AAGTTGGCCGCAGTGTTATCACTCATGGTTATGGCAGCACTGCATAATTCTCTTACTGTCATGCCATCCG
TAAGATGCTTTTCTGTGACTGGTGAGTACTCAACCAAGTCATTCTGAGAATAGTGTATGCGGCGACCGAG
TTGCTCTTGCCCGGCGTCAACACGGGATAATACCGCGCCACATAGCAGAACTTTAAAAGTGCTCATCATT
GGAAAACGTTCTTCGGGGCGAAAACTCTCAAGGATCTTACCGCTGTTGAGATCCAGTTCGATGTAACCCA
CTCGTGCACCCAACTGATCTTCAGCATCTTTTACTTTCACCAGCGTTTCTGGGTGAGCAAAAACAGGAAG
GCAAAATGCCGCAAAAAAGGGAATAAGGGCGACACGGAAATGTTGAATACTCATACTCTTCCTTTTTCAA
TATTATTGAAGCATTTATCAGGGTTATTGTCTCATGAGCGGATACATATTTGAATGTATTTAGAAAAATA
AACAAATAGGGGTTCCGCGCACATTTCCCCGAAAAGTGCCACCTGACGTCTAAGAAACCATTATTATCAT
GACATTAACCTATAAAAATAGGCGTATCACGAGGCCCTTTCGT
Features (pLannotate 1.2.2; 10 found; start..end, strand, type, name):
     56..2568    +  promoter       Ac5 promoter: Drosophila melanogaster actin 5C promoter
   2588..3304    +  CDS            EGFP: EGFP is a basic (constitutively fluorescent) green fluorescent protein published in 1996, derived from Aequorea victoria. It is reported to be a rapidly-maturing weak dimer with moderate acid sensitivity.
   3320..5689    +  CDS            PAN3: PAN3_DROME - Experimental evidence at protein level: Swiss-Prot protein existence level 1. Regulatory subunit of the poly(A)-nuclease (PAN) deadenylation complex, one of two cytoplasmic mRNA deadenylases involved in general and miRNA-mediated mRNA turnover. PAN specifically shortens poly(A) tails of RNA and the activity is stimulated by poly(A)-binding protein (PABP). PAN deadenylation is followed by rapid degradation of the shortened mRNA tails by the CCR4-NOT complex. Deadenylated mRNAs are then degraded by two alternative mechanisms, namely exosome-mediated 3'-5' exonucleolytic degradation,
   5728..5769    +  CDS            V5 tag: epitope tag from simian virus 5
   5869..6003    -  polyA_signal   SV40 poly(A) signal: SV40 polyadenylation signal
   6026..6110    -  CDS            large T antigen (fragment): large T antigen from SV40 (simian virus 40)
   6111..6581    +  CDS            TcR (fragment): tetracycline efflux protein; tet; confers resistance to tetracycline
   6625..7213    -  rep_origin     ori: high-copy-number ColE1/pMB1/pBR322/pUC origin of replication
   7384..8244    -  CDS            AmpR: β-lactamase; bla; confers resistance to ampicillin, carbenicillin, and related antibiotics
   8245..8349    -  promoter       AmpR promoter: bla
