[The description below was written by a language model from this plasmid's Addgene catalogue record and pLannotate feature annotations shown in this document.]
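Description:
pAc5.1B-EGFP-DmPAN3-M651FP652G_U is an insect-cell expression plasmid of about 8.4 kb that produces a GFP-tagged mutant form of Drosophila melanogaster PAN3. The catalogue lists the backbone as unknown, although the name and the annotated parts point to a pAc5.1-type vector. In E. coli it replicates from a ColE1/pMB1-family origin and is selected with ampicillin through the β-lactamase gene and its own promoter. The repository lists it as low copy, even though this origin family is generally described as high copy. A tetracycline-resistance fragment and a short SV40 large T antigen fragment are also annotated; they are partial sequences that appear to be backbone remnants rather than working elements.

The expression cassette is driven by the Drosophila actin 5C (Ac5) promoter, which gives strong constitutive transcription in fly cells. It directs an EGFP coding sequence followed closely by the PAN3 open reading frame (CG11486), an arrangement consistent with an N-terminal EGFP fusion. A V5 epitope tag sequence lies downstream of PAN3, but the record does not show whether it is read in frame or cut off by a stop codon. An SV40 polyadenylation signal follows the cassette.

PAN3 is the regulatory subunit of the PAN2–PAN3 deadenylase complex, which shortens mRNA poly(A) tails in general and miRNA-mediated mRNA turnover. The insert carries the substitutions M651F and P652G. The record does not state their functional effect, but the associated study concerns the structure of the PAN3 pseudokinase and its interactions with PAN2 and GW182 proteins. The plasmid therefore probably serves as a structure-guided mutant for interaction or localisation experiments in transfected insect cells.
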