Addgene plasmid #147664: pAc5.1B-EGFP-DmPAN3-M651FP652G_U
Purpose: Insect Expression of DmPAN3-M651FP652G
Depositing lab: Elisa Izaurralde. Depositing organization: Max Planck Institute for Developmental Biology. Publication: Structure of the PAN3 pseudokinase reveals the basis for interactions with the PAN2 deadenylase and the GW182 proteins. Christie M, Boland A, Huntzinger E, Weichenrieder O, Izaurralde E. Mol Cell. 2013 Aug 8;51(3):360-73. doi: 10.1016/j.molcel.2013.07.011. PubMed 23932717.
Backbone
  Vector backbone: Unknown
  Vector type: Insect Expression
Growth in bacteria
  Bacterial resistance: Ampicillin, 100 μg/mL
  Growth temperature: 37°C
  Growth strain: DH5alpha
  Copy number: Low Copy
Gene/Insert
  Gene/Insert name: DmPAN3-M651FP652G
  Species: D. melanogaster (fly)
  Entrez Gene: CG11486 (a.k.a. Dmel_CG11486, Dmel\CG11486, PAN3)
  Cloning method: Unknown
Terms and licenses: Academic/Nonprofit Terms; Industry Terms: Not Available to Industry
Depositor comments: ORF extracted from the NCBI: LD14901 Plasmids from this collection were made available to the research community and donated after the lab closed. Please note that the sequence provided by the depositing laboratory may be theoretical/predicted or based on Sanger sequencing results. There may be discrepancies between sequencing results obtained by Addgene and the depositor sequence. If an Addgene verified sequence is not available, please contact before placing your order to request that our lab fully sequence the plasmid.
How to cite: pAc5.1B-EGFP-DmPAN3-M651FP652G_U was a gift from Elisa Izaurralde (Addgene plasmid # 147664 ; http://n2t.net/addgene:147664 ; RRID:Addgene_147664)
